Addgene plasmid #212056: 5'-3xFLAG Gse1-exon minimal CMV pCDNA5
Purpose: LR vector for integration of Gse1-exon into N2a FRT rtTA3 expression cells
Depositing lab: Benjamin Blencowe. Depositing organization: University of Toronto. Publication: Systematic analysis of alternative exon-dependent interactome remodeling reveals multitasking functions of gene regulatory factors. Roth JF, Braunschweig U, Wu M, Li JD, Lin ZY, Larsen B, Weatheritt RJ, Gingras AC, Blencowe BJ. Mol Cell. 2023 Dec 7;83(23):4222-4238.e10. doi: 10.1016/j.molcel.2023.10.034. PubMed 38065061.
Backbone
  Vector backbone: 5'-3xFLAG minimal CMV pCDNA5
  Vector type: Mammalian Expression
Growth in bacteria
  Bacterial resistance: Ampicillin, 100 μg/mL
  Growth temperature: 37°C
  Growth strain: DH5alpha
  Copy number: High Copy
Gene/Insert
  Gene/Insert name: Gse1-exon (alt name: XP_030099509.1)
  Species: M. musculus (mouse)
  Entrez Gene: Gse1 (a.k.a. MGC58013, mKIAA0182, 2210013I18Rik)
  Cloning method: Gateway Cloning
Terms and licenses: Academic/Nonprofit Terms; Industry Terms: Not Available to Industry
How to cite: 5'-3xFLAG Gse1-exon minimal CMV pCDNA5 was a gift from Benjamin Blencowe (Addgene plasmid # 212056 ; http://n2t.net/addgene:212056 ; RRID:Addgene_212056)
