[The description below was written by a language model from this plasmid's Addgene catalogue record and pLannotate feature annotations shown in this document.]
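Description:
5'-3xFLAG Gse1-exon minimal CMV pCDNA5 is a mammalian expression plasmid of about 8.5 kb, built on a pcDNA5-type FRT backbone and designed for site-specific, single-copy integration into host cells rather than simple transient use. In bacteria it is maintained through a high-copy ColE1/pUC-type origin and selected with ampicillin via the β-lactamase gene. Remnants of an f1 origin and lac regulatory sequences are also annotated. An FRT site lies immediately upstream of a hygromycin phosphotransferase coding sequence followed by an SV40 polyadenylation signal. No promoter is annotated directly ahead of this gene, which fits the standard Flp-In arrangement in which FLP-mediated recombination into a genomic FRT site places the marker under a resident promoter, so that hygromycin resistance reports correct integration.

The payload is mouse Gse1, recorded as the "Gse1-exon" form. The name and the associated study of alternative exon-dependent protein interactions suggest a specific splice isoform, though the record does not spell out which exon is involved. The coding sequence was introduced by a Gateway LR reaction and is flanked by attB1 and attB2 sites. An N-terminal FLAG epitope sits just upstream; the name specifies a 3xFLAG tag, although the annotation flags only one FLAG unit. Expression is driven by a tetracycline-responsive promoter, annotated as ten repeated tet operator-type fragments followed by a minimal promoter segment (the "minimal CMV" of the name), and is terminated by a bovine growth hormone polyadenylation signal. The stated purpose is integration into N2a FRT cells expressing rtTA3, where the tagged protein should be inducible by doxycycline. This suits affinity purification or interactome comparison between Gse1 isoforms.
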