Features (pLannotate 1.2.2; 30 found; start..end, strand, type, name):
    130..177     +  protein_bind   FRT: FLP-mediated recombination occurs in the 8-bp core sequence TCTAGAAA (Turan and Bode, 2011). FLP recombinase from the Saccharomyces cerevisiae 2μ plasmid
    185..1207    +  CDS            HygR: hygromycin B phosphotransferase confers resistance to hygromycin
   1217..1342    +  CDS            ble (fragment): BLE_KLEPN - Experimental evidence at protein level: Swiss-Prot protein existence level 1. Binding protein with a strong affinity to the bleomycin family of antibiotics. Binds to CL990; an antimitotic-antibiotic compound. From Klebsiella pneumoniae.
   1337..1458    +  polyA_signal   SV40 poly(A) signal: SV40 polyadenylation signal
   1531..1547    -  protein_bind   lac operator: The lac repressor binds to the lac operator to inhibit transcription in E. coli. This inhibition can be relieved by adding lactose or isopropyl-β-D-thiogalactopyranoside (IPTG). lac repressor encoded by lacI
   1555..1585    -  promoter       lac promoter: promoter for the E. coli lac operon
   1600..1621    -  protein_bind   CAP binding site: CAP binding activates transcription in the presence of cAMP. E. coli catabolite activator protein
   1634..1726    -  CDS            lacI (fragment): lac repressor; lacI; The lac repressor binds to the lac operator to inhibit transcription in E. coli. This inhibition can be relieved by adding lactose or isopropyl-β-D-thiogalactopyranoside (IPTG).
   1909..2497    -  rep_origin     ori: high-copy-number ColE1/pMB1/pBR322/pUC origin of replication
   2668..3528    -  CDS            AmpR: β-lactamase; bla; confers resistance to ampicillin, carbenicillin, and related antibiotics
   3529..3633    -  promoter       AmpR promoter: bla
   3692..3744    -  misc_feature   bom (fragment): basis of mobility region from pBR322
   3925..3945    +  promoter       tight TRE promoter (fragment): Tet-responsive promoter PTight, consisting of seven tet operator sequences followed by the minimal CMV promoter
   3962..3982    +  promoter       tight TRE promoter (fragment): Tet-responsive promoter PTight, consisting of seven tet operator sequences followed by the minimal CMV promoter
   3999..4019    +  promoter       tight TRE promoter (fragment): Tet-responsive promoter PTight, consisting of seven tet operator sequences followed by the minimal CMV promoter
   4036..4056    +  promoter       tight TRE promoter (fragment): Tet-responsive promoter PTight, consisting of seven tet operator sequences followed by the minimal CMV promoter
   4073..4093    +  promoter       tight TRE promoter (fragment): Tet-responsive promoter PTight, consisting of seven tet operator sequences followed by the minimal CMV promoter
   4110..4130    +  promoter       tight TRE promoter (fragment): Tet-responsive promoter PTight, consisting of seven tet operator sequences followed by the minimal CMV promoter
   4147..4167    +  promoter       tight TRE promoter (fragment): Tet-responsive promoter PTight, consisting of seven tet operator sequences followed by the minimal CMV promoter
   4184..4204    +  promoter       tight TRE promoter (fragment): Tet-responsive promoter PTight, consisting of seven tet operator sequences followed by the minimal CMV promoter
   4221..4241    +  promoter       tight TRE promoter (fragment): Tet-responsive promoter PTight, consisting of seven tet operator sequences followed by the minimal CMV promoter
   4258..4278    +  promoter       tight TRE promoter (fragment): Tet-responsive promoter PTight, consisting of seven tet operator sequences followed by the minimal CMV promoter
   4286..4331    +  promoter       TRE3GV promoter (fragment): 3rd-generation Tet-responsive promoter that can be activated by binding of Tet-On® 3G, optimized for retroviral and lentiviral vectors
   4475..4498    +  CDS            FLAG: FLAG® epitope tag, followed by an enterokinase cleavage site
   4500..4517    +  protein_bind   attB1 (fragment): mutant version of attB; core recombination site for the Gateway® BP reaction BP Clonase™
   4559..8083    +  CDS            Gse1: GSE1_MOUSE - Also known as Kiaa0182. Experimental evidence at protein level: Swiss-Prot protein existence level 1. From Mus musculus (Mouse).
   8088..8112    -  protein_bind   attB2: mutant version of attB; recombination site for the Gateway® BP reaction BP Clonase™
   8160..8384    +  polyA_signal   bGH poly(A) signal: bovine growth hormone polyadenylation signal
   8388..8409    +  promoter       SV40 promoter (fragment): SV40 enhancer and early promoter
   8430..125     +  rep_origin     f1 ori (fragment) (across the origin) (sequence partly withheld): f1 bacteriophage origin of replication; arrow indicates direction of (+) strand synthesis
>Addgene plasmid #212056 | 5'-3xFLAG Gse1-exon minimal CMV pCDNA5 | addgene full sequence | sequence record 421023 | Addgene NGS Result
CTTTCTCGCCACGTTC
[91 nt withheld, positions 17-107]
AGGGTGATGGTTCACGTACCTAGAAGTTCCTATTCCGAAGTTCCTATTCTCTAGAAAGTATAGGAACTTC
CTTGGCCAAAAAGCCTGAACTCACCGCGACGTCTGTCGAGAAGTTTCTGATCGAAAAGTTCGACAGCGTC
TCCGACCTGATGCAGCTCTCGGAGGGCGAAGAATCTCGTGCTTTCAGCTTCGATGTAGGAGGGCGTGGAT
ATGTCCTGCGGGTAAATAGCTGCGCCGATGGTTTCTACAAAGATCGTTATGTTTATCGGCACTTTGCATC
GGCCGCGCTCCCGATTCCGGAAGTGCTTGACATTGGGGAGTTCAGCGAGAGCCTGACCTATTGCATCTCC
CGCCGTGCACAGGGTGTCACGTTGCAAGACCTGCCTGAAACCGAACTGCCCGCTGTTCTGCAGCCGGTCG
CGGAGGCCATGGATGCGATCGCTGCGGCCGATCTTAGCCAGACGAGCGGGTTCGGCCCATTCGGACCGCA
AGGAATCGGTCAATACACTACATGGCGTGATTTCATATGCGCGATTGCTGATCCCCATGTGTATCACTGG
CAAACTGTGATGGACGACACCGTCAGTGCGTCCGTCGCGCAGGCTCTCGATGAGCTGATGCTTTGGGCCG
AGGACTGCCCCGAAGTCCGGCACCTCGTGCACGCGGATTTCGGCTCCAACAATGTCCTGACGGACAATGG
CCGCATAACAGCGGTCATTGACTGGAGCGAGGCGATGTTCGGGGATTCCCAATACGAGGTCGCCAACATC
TTCTTCTGGAGGCCGTGGTTGGCTTGTATGGAGCAGCAGACGCGCTACTTCGAGCGGAGGCATCCGGAGC
TTGCAGGATCGCCGCGGCTCCGGGCGTATATGCTCCGCATTGGTCTTGACCAACTCTATCAGAGCTTGGT
TGACGGCAATTTCGATGATGCAGCTTGGGCGCAGGGTCGATGCGACGCAATCGTCCGATCCGGAGCCGGG
ACTGTCGGGCGTACACAAATCGCCCGCAGAAGCGCGGCCGTCTGGACCGATGGCTGTGTAGAAGTACTCG
CCGATAGTGGAAACCGACGCCCCAGCACTCGTCCGAGGGCAAAGGAATAGCACGTACTACGAGATTTCGA
TTCCACCGCCGCCTTCTATGAAAGGTTGGGCTTCGGAATCGTTTTCCGGGACGCCGGCTGGATGATCCTC
CAGCGCGGGGATCTCATGCTGGAGTTCTTCGCCCACCCCAACTTGTTTATTGCAGCTTATAATGGTTACA
AATAAAGCAATAGCATCACAAATTTCACAAATAAAGCATTTTTTTCACTGCATTCTAGTTGTGGTTTGTC
CAAACTCATCAATGTATCTTATCATGTCTGTATACCGTCGACCTCTAGCTAGAGCTTGGCGTAATCATGG
TCATAGCTGTTTCCTGTGTGAAATTGTTATCCGCTCACAATTCCACACAACATACGAGCCGGAAGCATAA
AGTGTAAAGCCTGGGGTGCCTAATGAGTGAGCTAACTCACATTAATTGCGTTGCGCTCACTGCCCGCTTT
CCAGTCGGGAAACCTGTCGTGCCAGCTGCATTAATGAATCGGCCAACGCGCGGGGAGAGGCGGTTTGCGT
ATTGGGCGCTCTTCCGCTTCCTCGCTCACTGACTCGCTGCGCTCGGTCGTTCGGCTGCGGCGAGCGGTAT
CAGCTCACTCAAAGGCGGTAATACGGTTATCCACAGAATCAGGGGATAACGCAGGAAAGAACATGTGAGC
AAAAGGCCAGCAAAAGGCCAGGAACCGTAAAAAGGCCGCGTTGCTGGCGTTTTTCCATAGGCTCCGCCCC
CCTGACGAGCATCACAAAAATCGACGCTCAAGTCAGAGGTGGCGAAACCCGACAGGACTATAAAGATACC
AGGCGTTTCCCCCTGGAAGCTCCCTCGTGCGCTCTCCTGTTCCGACCCTGCCGCTTACCGGATACCTGTC
CGCCTTTCTCCCTTCGGGAAGCGTGGCGCTTTCTCATAGCTCACGCTGTAGGTATCTCAGTTCGGTGTAG
GTCGTTCGCTCCAAGCTGGGCTGTGTGCACGAACCCCCCGTTCAGCCCGACCGCTGCGCCTTATCCGGTA
ACTATCGTCTTGAGTCCAACCCGGTAAGACACGACTTATCGCCACTGGCAGCAGCCACTGGTAACAGGAT
TAGCAGAGCGAGGTATGTAGGCGGTGCTACAGAGTTCTTGAAGTGGTGGCCTAACTACGGCTACACTAGA
AGAACAGTATTTGGTATCTGCGCTCTGCTGAAGCCAGTTACCTTCGGAAAAAGAGTTGGTAGCTCTTGAT
CCGGCAAACAAACCACCGCTGGTAGCGGTGGTTTTTTTGTTTGCAAGCAGCAGATTACGCGCAGAAAAAA
AGGATCTCAAGAAGATCCTTTGATCTTTTCTACGGGGTCTGACGCTCAGTGGAACGAAAACTCACGTTAA
GGGATTTTGGTCATGAGATTATCAAAAAGGATCTTCACCTAGATCCTTTTAAATTAAAAATGAAGTTTTA
AATCAATCTAAAGTATATATGAGTAAACTTGGTCTGACAGTTACCAATGCTTAATCAGTGAGGCACCTAT
CTCAGCGATCTGTCTATTTCGTTCATCCATAGTTGCCTGACTCCCCGTCGTGTAGATAACTACGATACGG
GAGGGCTTACCATCTGGCCCCAGTGCTGCAATGATACCGCGAGACCCACGCTCACCGGCTCCAGATTTAT
CAGCAATAAACCAGCCAGCCGGAAGGGCCGAGCGCAGAAGTGGTCCTGCAACTTTATCCGCCTCCATCCA
GTCTATTAATTGTTGCCGGGAAGCTAGAGTAAGTAGTTCGCCAGTTAATAGTTTGCGCAACGTTGTTGCC
ATTGCTACAGGCATCGTGGTGTCACGCTCGTCGTTTGGTATGGCTTCATTCAGCTCCGGTTCCCAACGAT
CAAGGCGAGTTACATGATCCCCCATGTTGTGCAAAAAAGCGGTTAGCTCCTTCGGTCCTCCGATCGTTGT
CAGAAGTAAGTTGGCCGCAGTGTTATCACTCATGGTTATGGCAGCACTGCATAATTCTCTTACTGTCATG
CCATCCGTAAGATGCTTTTCTGTGACTGGTGAGTACTCAACCAAGTCATTCTGAGAATAGTGTATGCGGC
GACCGAGTTGCTCTTGCCCGGCGTCAATACGGGATAATACCGCGCCACATAGCAGAACTTTAAAAGTGCT
CATCATTGGAAAACGTTCTTCGGGGCGAAAACTCTCAAGGATCTTACCGCTGTTGAGATCCAGTTCGATG
TAACCCACTCGTGCACCCAACTGATCTTCAGCATCTTTTACTTTCACCAGCGTTTCTGGGTGAGCAAAAA
CAGGAAGGCAAAATGCCGCAAAAAAGGGAATAAGGGCGACACGGAAATGTTGAATACTCATACTCTTCCT
TTTTCAATATTATTGAAGCATTTATCAGGGTTATTGTCTCATGAGCGGATACATATTTGAATGTATTTAG
AAAAATAAACAAATAGGGGTTCCGCGCACATTTCCCCGAAAAGTGCCACCTGACGTCGACGGATCGGGAG
ATCTCCCGATCCCCTATGGTGCACTCTCAGTACAATCTGCTCTGATGCCGCATAGTTAAGCCAGTATCTG
CTCCCTGCTTGTGTGTTGGAGGTCGCTGAGTAGTGCGCGAGCAAAATTTAAGCTACAACAAGGCAAGGCT
TGACCGACAATTGCATGAAGAATCTGCTTAGGGTTAGGCGTTTTGCGCTGCTTCGCGATGTACGGGCCAG
ATATACGCGTCTCGAGGGATCCAAGCTGGCCGCACGTCTCCCTATCAGTGATAGAGAAGTCGACACGTCT
CGAGCTCCCTATCAGTGATAGAGAAGGTACGTCTAGAACGTCTCCCTATCAGTGATAGAGAAGTCGACAC
GTCTCGAGCTCCCTATCAGTGATAGAGAAGGTACGTCTAGAACGTCTCCCTATCAGTGATAGAGAAGTCG
ACACGTCTCGAGCTCCCTATCAGTGATAGAGAAGGTACGTCTAGAACGTCTCCCTATCAGTGATAGAGAA
GTCGACACGTCTCGAGCTCCCTATCAGTGATAGAGAAGGTACGTCTAGAACGTCTCCCTATCAGTGATAG
AGAAGTCGACACGTCTCGAGCTCCCTATCAGTGATAGAGAAGGTACCCCCTATATAAGCAGAGCTCGTTT
AGTGAACCGTCAGATCGCCTGGAGACGCCATCCACGCTGTTTTGACCTCCATAGAAGACACCGGGACCGA
TCCAGCCTCCGCGGAGGCTGGATCCTCTAGCGTTTAAACTTAAGCTTCCACCATGGACTACAAAGACCAT
GACGGTGATACATATGATCATGACATCGATTACAAGGATGACGATGACAAGACAAGTTTGTACAAAAAAG
TTGGCACCTTCGGACTGAAGCCGCCTCTCTATTACTTACCAGGCATGAGCCATGAGCCCAAGTCCCCTTC
CATAGGGATGCTTTCCACGGCGACCAGGACCACCGCCACCGTCAACCCCCTCACCCCCTCGCCACTCAAT
GGCGCCCTGGTGCCCACCGGTAGCCCGGCCACCAGCAGTACGCTGTCGGCCCAGGCCGCTCCATCCTCCA
GCTTTGCTGCCGCACTGCGCAAGCTCGCCAAACAGGCAGAGGAGCCCAGAGGGTCCTCACTGAGCAGCGA
GTCATCTCCAGTGTCCTCTCCAGCCACCAACCATAGCTCTCCAGCTAGCACGCCCAAACGAGTGCCCATG
GGCCCCATCATCGTCCCCCCCGGGGGTCACAGTGTCCCCAGCACTCCCCCAGTGGTCACTATTGCCCCCA
CTAAAACCGTCAATGGAGTCTGGAGAAGCGAGAGCCGCCAGGACTCTGGCTCACGAGGCAGCAGCAGTGG
TCGGGAGCGCCTATTGGTGGAGCCACCTCTCGCCCAGGAAAAGGCTGCGGGCCCCGCCATCCCCTCCCAC
CTACTCAGCACCCCGTACCCCTTTGGCCTTTCCCCCGGCTCAGTTGTACAGGACTCCCGCTTCCAACCAC
TCAACCTCCAGCGGCCTGTGCACCATGTGGTGCCCCCCAGCACGGTGACTGAGGACTACTTGAGAAGCTT
CCGGCCCTACCACACTGCTGAAGACTTACGCATGTCCTCCTTGCCTCCGCTTGGCCTGGACCCAGCCACC
GCCGCAGCCTACTATCACCCCAGCTACCTGGCCCCACACCCATTCCCCCACCCGGCCTTCAGGATGGATG
ACTCCTATTGCCTGTCAGCCTTAAGGTCTCCGTTCTACCCCATCCCCACCCCTGGCTCCCTGCCTCCACT
GCATCCGTCGGCGATGCACCTGCATCTCTCCGGCGTACGGTATCCTCCTGAGCTCTCCCACTCGTCCCTG
GCGGCGCTACACTCGGAGCGGATGTCCAGCCTCAGTGCAGAGAGGTTGCAAATGGACGAGGAACTGCGGC
GGGAGAGAGAGCGAGAGCGGGAACGGGAACGGGAGGCCGACCGGGAGCGGGAGAAGGAGCGGGAGCGGGA
GCAGCGGGAGAAGGAGCGGGAGAAGGAGCTGGAGCGCGAGCGGGAGAAGGAACGGGAGCGCGAGCTGGAG
CGGCAGCGGGAGCAGCGGGCGAGGGAGAAGGAGCTGCTGGCTGCCAAGGCCTTAGAGCCCACCACCTTCC
TGCCTGTGGCCGAGCTGCACGGACTCCGAGGTCACAGCACGGAGGAGCGGCCCAAGCCCTCGGAGCAGCT
GACCCCAACCCGAGCAGAGAAGCTGAAGGACGTGGGCTTGCAGGCGCCCAAGCCCGTGCAGCACCCTCTG
CACCCAGTGCCTGCCCCACACCACACGGTGCCCAGCCTCATCTCCAGCCACGGCATCTTCTCTCTGCCTG
GAAGCAGCGCCACCACCGCCCTGCTGATCCAGCGCACCAACGAGGAGGAGAAGTGGCTGGCACGGCAGCG
CCGCCTGCGGCAGGAGAAGGAAGACCGCCAGTCCCAGGTGTCCGAGTTCCGGCAGCAGGTCCTGGAGCAG
CACCTAGACCTGGGCCGGCCCCTGGTGCCCACAGAGGCGGAGCACAGGCCCGAGAGCACCAGGCCAGGAA
CAAACCGGCATGAGCAGGGCAGCCGTGAACCCCCACAGCACTTTGGTGGCCCTCCACCCCTCATCTCACC
CAAGCCCCAGCAGCACACCGTACCCACAGCCCTCTGGAACCCAGTGTCTCTGATGGACAATGCTCTGGAG
ACGCGGCGGGCCGAGAGCCACTCTCTGCATAGCCACCCGACTGCTTTTGAGCCCAGCCGCCAGGCCGCCG
TGCCACTGGTGAAGGTGGAGCGAGTTTATTGCTCAGAGAAGGCAGAGGAGCCCCGGAAGCGTGAGGCCAC
ACCACTGGACAAATACCAGCCACCACCACCACCACCACCACCGCGGGAGGCAGGAAGTCTGGAGCCTCAG
ACCTTTCCCCACGGACCTGGGCCTTTCCTTACTGAACTTGAAAAGTCAACACAGACCATCTTGGGCCAGC
AGCGGCCCTCTCTTTCCCAGGCAACCTCCTTCGGGGAGCTCAGTGGGCCTCTGAAACCAGGCTCTCCGTA
CTGCCACCCCACAGCGAGGGGCCCCGATCCAGCCTACATCTACGATGAGTTTCTTCAGCAGCGACGGAAG
CTGGTCAGCAAACTGGACCTGGAGGAACGCAGGCGGCGCGAGGCCCAGGAGAAAGGGTACTACTACGACC
TCGATGACTCGTACGACGAGAGTGACGAGGAGGAGGTCAGGGCACACCTCCGCTGTGTGGCTGAGCAGCC
GCCCCTCAAACTGGACACATCCTCGGAGAAGCTAGAGTTCTTGCAACTTTTTGGCTTGACCACCCAACAG
CAGAAGGAGGAACTGGTGGCGCAGAAGCGCCGGAAGCGGAGGCGGATGCTCAGAGAGAGAAGCCCGTCGC
CACCTGCCGTTCAGTGCAAGCGACAGACGCCTTCCCCCAGGCTGGCTCTGTCCACCCGCTACAGCCCCGA
CGAGATGAACAACAGCCCCAACTTTGAGGAGAAGAGGAAGTTCCTGACCTTCTTCAACTTGACGCACATC
AGTGCGGAGAAGAGGAAAGAACCAGCCACACAGCCAGCTCCTCTAGAGACGGATCAGCCTGTCGGGGTCC
CTGCCTCCTTGTCAGATGTCCCAAAGACCACGGAGACCGGGAGACTGGAACAGCTCCGGCCCCAGGAGCT
CTTGAGAGTCCAGGAGCCGGCTCCTCCCAGTGGTGAGAAGGCCAGGCTGAGCGAGGCCCCTGGTGGCAAG
AAGAGCCTGAGCATGCTCCATTACCTCCGGGGCGCCGCGCCCAAGGACATTCCTGTGCCGTTGTCTCACA
GCATCAACGGGAAGAGCAAGCCCTGGGAGCCTTTCGTGGCCGAAGAGTTTGCACATCAATTCCACGAGTC
CGTGCTGCAGTCCACACAGAAGGCTCTGCAGAAGCATAAAGGGAACTCTGCTTTGCTATCTGCAGAGCAG
AGCCACAAAGTCGACACGGCAATCCACTACAACATTCCCGAGCTGCAGTCCTCCAGCAGGGTCCCCTTGC
CCCAGCACAATGGACAACAGGAGCCTCCAATGGGGAGGAAGGGCCCTCCTATGCAGGAGGCGGACCAGGA
CTCTGAGGAGGACTCTGAGGAGGACAGCGAGGAGGAAGCTGAGGAAGCCCCGAGGCGCCAGTGGCAAGGG
ATTGAGGCAATCTTTGAAGCTTACCAGGAACACATAGAAGAGCAAAACCTGGAGCGGCAGGTGCTGCAGA
CGCAGTGCCGGCGGTTGGAGGCGCAGAACTACAGCCTCAGCCTGACTGCGGAGCAGCTGTCTCACAGCAT
GGCGGAGCTTCGGAGTCAGAAACAGAAGATGGTCTCTGAGCGGGAGCGGCTCCAGGCGGAGCTGGACCAC
TTGCGGAAGTGCCTTGCCTTGCCCACCATGCACTGGCCTAGGGGCTACTTTAAGGGATATCCGAGGTGAT
ACCCAACTTTCTTGTACAAAGTGGTCTGACTCGAGTCTAGAGGGCCCGTTTAAACCCGCTGATCAGCCTC
GACTGTGCCTTCTAGTTGCCAGCCATCTGTTGTTTGCCCCTCCCCCGTGCCTTCCTTGACCCTGGAAGGT
GCCACTCCCACTGTCCTTTCCTAATAAAATGAGGAAATTGCATCGCATTGTCTGAGTAGGTGTCATTCTA
TTCTGGGGGGTGGGGTGGGGCAGGACAGCAAGGGGGAGGATTGGGAAGACAATAGCAGGCATGCTGGGGA
TGCGGTGGGCTCTATGGCTTCTGAGGCGGAAAGAACCAGCTGGGGCTCTAGGGGGTATCCCC
[109 nt withheld, positions 8430-8538]
